LOCUS       Exported 6922 bp ds-DNA circular SYN 12-MAY-2021
DEFINITION  Expresses diphtheria toxin A subunit in Cre positive cells, and
            mCherry in all the infected cells.
ACCESSION   .
VERSION     .
KEYWORDS    pAAV-mCherry-flex-dtA
SOURCE      synthetic DNA construct
  ORGANISM  synthetic DNA construct
REFERENCE   1 (bases 1 to 6922)
  AUTHORS   Wu Z, Autry AE, Bergan JF, Watabe-Uchida M, Dulac CG
  TITLE     Galanin neurons in the medial preoptic area govern parental
            behaviour.
  JOURNAL   Nature. 2014 May 15;509(7500):325-30. doi: 10.1038/nature13307.
  PUBMED    24828191
REFERENCE   2 (bases 1 to 6922)
  AUTHORS   .
  TITLE     Direct Submission
  JOURNAL   Exported May 12, 2021 from SnapGene Server 1.1.58
            http://www.snapgene.com
FEATURES             Location/Qualifiers
     source          1..6922
                     /organism="synthetic DNA construct"
                     /mol_type="other DNA"
     promoter        92..1270
                     /label=EF-1-alpha promoter
                     /note="strong constitutive promoter for human elongation
                     factor EF-1-alpha"
     intron          323..1261
                     /label=EF-1-alpha intron A
                     /note="intron upstream of the start codon of human
                     EF-1-alpha"
     primer_bind     1218..1238
                     /label=EF1a-F
                     /note="Human elongation factor-1a promoter, forward primer"
     regulatory      1334..1343
                     /regulatory_class="other"
                     /note="vertebrate consensus sequence for strong initiation
                     of translation (Kozak, 1987)"
     CDS             1349..2056
                     /codon_start=1
                     /product="monomeric derivative of DsRed fluorescent protein
                     (Shaner et al., 2004)"
                     /label=mCherry
                     /note="mammalian codon-optimized"
                     /translation="VSKGEEDNMAIIKEFMRFKVHMEGSVNGHEFEIEGEGEGRPYEGT
                     QTAKLKVTKGGPLPFAWDILSPQFMYGSKAYVKHPADIPDYLKLSFPEGFKWERVMNFE
                     DGGVVTVTQDSSLQDGEFIYKVKLRGTNFPSDGPVMQKKTMGWEASSERMYPEDGALKG
                     EIKQRLKLKDGGHYDAEVKTTYKAKKPVQLPGAYNVNIKLDITSHNEDYTIVEQYERAE
                     GRHSTGGMDELYK"
     primer_bind     complement(1491..1509)
                     /label=mCherry-R
                     /note="mCherry, reverse primer"
     primer_bind     1759..1778
                     /label=mCherry-F
                     /note="mCherry, forward primer"
     CDS             complement(2170..2742)
                     /codon_start=1
                     /gene="Corynebacterium diphtheriae tox"
                     /product="diphtheria toxin fragment A"
                     /label=DTA
                     /translation="DDVVDSSKSFVMENFSSYHGTKPGYVDSIQKGIQKPKSGTQGNYD
                     DDWKGFYSTDNKYDAAGYSVDNENPLSGKAGGVVKVTYPGLTKVLALKVDNAETIKKEL
                     GLSLTEPLMEQVGTEEFIKRFGDGASRVVLSLPFAEGSSSVEYINNWEQAKALSVELEI
                     NFETRGKRGQDAMYEYMAQACAGNRVRR"
     misc_feature    2910..3498
                     /label=WPRE
                     /note="woodchuck hepatitis virus posttranscriptional
                     regulatory element"
     primer_bind     complement(2963..2983)
                     /label=WPRE-R
                     /note="WPRE, reverse primer"
     CDS             complement(3381..3392)
                     /codon_start=1
                     /product="Factor Xa recognition and cleavage site"
                     /label=Factor Xa site
                     /translation="IEGR"
     polyA_signal    3530..4006
                     /label=hGH poly(A) signal
                     /note="human growth hormone polyadenylation signal"
     primer_bind     complement(3729..3748)
                     /label=hGH-PA-R
                     /note="Human growth hormone terminator, reverse primer"
     repeat_region   4046..4186
                     /label=AAV2 ITR
                     /note="inverted terminal repeat of adeno-associated virus
                     serotype 2"
     repeat_region   4046..4175
                     /label=AAV2 ITR
     rep_origin      4261..4716
                     /direction=RIGHT
                     /label=f1 ori
                     /note="f1 bacteriophage origin of replication; arrow
                     indicates direction of (+) strand synthesis"
     primer_bind     complement(4348..4367)
                     /label=F1ori-R
                     /note="F1 origin, reverse primer"
     primer_bind     4558..4579
                     /label=F1ori-F
                     /note="F1 origin, forward primer"
     primer_bind     complement(4733..4752)
                     /label=pRS-marker
                     /note="pRS vectors, use to sequence yeast selectable
                     marker"
     primer_bind     4852..4874
                     /label=pGEX 3'
                     /note="pGEX vectors, reverse primer"
     primer_bind     complement(4912..4930)
                     /label=pBRforEco
                     /note="pBR322 vectors, upsteam of EcoRI site, forward
                     primer"
     promoter        4998..5102
                     /gene="bla"
                     /label=AmpR promoter
     CDS             5103..5963
                     /codon_start=1
                     /gene="bla"
                     /product="beta-lactamase"
                     /label=AmpR
                     /note="confers resistance to ampicillin, carbenicillin, and
                     related antibiotics"
                     /translation="MSIQHFRVALIPFFAAFCLPVFAHPETLVKVKDAEDQLGARVGYI
                     ELDLNSGKILESFRPEERFPMMSTFKVLLCGAVLSRIDAGQEQLGRRIHYSQNDLVEYS
                     PVTEKHLTDGMTVRELCSAAITMSDNTAANLLLTTIGGPKELTAFLHNMGDHVTRLDRW
                     EPELNEAIPNDERDTTMPVAMATTLRKLLTGELLTLASRQQLIDWMEADKVAGPLLRSA
                     LPAGWFIADKSGAGERGSRGIIAALGPDGKPSRIVVIYTTGSQATMDERNRQIAEIGAS
                     LIKHW"
     primer_bind     complement(5321..5340)
                     /label=Amp-R
                     /note="Ampicillin resistance gene, reverse primer"
     rep_origin      6134..6722
                     /direction=RIGHT
                     /label=ori
                     /note="high-copy-number ColE1/pMB1/pBR322/pUC origin of
                     replication"
     primer_bind     6623..6642
                     /label=pBR322ori-F
                     /note="pBR322 origin, forward primer"
     repeat_region   6784..6913
                     /label=AAV2 ITR (alternate)
                     /note="Functional equivalent of wild-type AAV2 ITR"
ORIGIN
        1 cgcgtaagct ttgcaaagat ggataaagtt ttaaacagag aggaatcttt gcagctaatg
       61 gaccttctag gtcttgaaag gagtgggaat tggctccggt gcccgtcagt gggcagagcg
      121 cacatcgccc acagtccccg agaagttggg gggaggggtc ggcaattgaa ccggtgccta
      181 gagaaggtgg cgcggggtaa actgggaaag tgatgtcgtg tactggctcc gcctttttcc
      241 cgagggtggg ggagaaccgt atataagtgc agtagtcgcc gtgaacgttc tttttcgcaa
      301 cgggtttgcc gccagaacac aggtaagtgc cgtgtgtggt tcccgcgggc ctggcctctt
      361 tacgggttat ggcccttgcg tgccttgaat tacttccacc tggctgcagt acgtgattct
      421 tgatcccgag cttcgggttg gaagtgggtg ggagagttcg aggccttgcg cttaaggagc
      481 cccttcgcct cgtgcttgag ttgaggcctg gcctgggcgc tggggccgcc gcgtgcgaat
      541 ctggtggcac cttcgcgcct gtctcgctgc tttcgataag tctctagcca tttaaaattt
      601 ttgatgacct gctgcgacgc tttttttctg gcaagatagt cttgtaaatg cgggccaaga
      661 tctgcacact ggtatttcgg tttttggggc cgcgggcggc gacggggccc gtgcgtccca
      721 gcgcacatgt tcggcgaggc ggggcctgcg agcgcggcca ccgagaatcg gacgggggta
      781 gtctcaagct ggccggcctg ctctggtgcc tggcctcgcg ccgccgtgta tcgccccgcc
      841 ctgggcggca aggctggccc ggtcggcacc agttgcgtga gcggaaagat ggccgcttcc
      901 cggccctgct gcagggagct caaaatggag gacgcggcgc tcgggagagc gggcgggtga
      961 gtcacccaca caaaggaaaa gggcctttcc gtcctcagcc gtcgcttcat gtgactccac
     1021 ggagtaccgg gcgccgtcca ggcacctcga ttagttctcg agcttttgga gtacgtcgtc
     1081 tttaggttgg ggggaggggt tttatgcgat ggagtttccc cacactgagt gggtggagac
     1141 tgaagttagg ccagcttggc acttgatgta attctccttg gaatttgccc tttttgagtt
     1201 tggatcttgg ttcattctca agcctcagac agtggttcaa agtttttttc ttccatttca
     1261 ggtgtcgtga ggtaccggat cctctagagt caattcatta cctcgtatag gatactttat
     1321 acgaagttat gccgccacca tgggtggggt gagcaagggc gaggaggata acatggccat
     1381 catcaaggag ttcatgcgct tcaaggtgca catggagggc tccgtgaacg gccacgagtt
     1441 cgagatcgag ggcgagggcg agggccgccc ctacgagggc acccagaccg ccaagctgaa
     1501 ggtgaccaag ggtggccccc tgcccttcgc ctgggacatc ctgtcccctc agttcatgta
     1561 cggctccaag gcctacgtga agcaccccgc cgacatcccc gactacttga agctgtcctt
     1621 ccccgagggc ttcaagtggg agcgcgtgat gaacttcgag gacggcggcg tggtgaccgt
     1681 gacccaggac tcctccctgc aggacggcga gttcatctac aaggtgaagc tgcgcggcac
     1741 caacttcccc tccgacggcc ccgtaatgca gaagaagacc atgggctggg aggcctcctc
     1801 cgagcggatg taccccgagg acggcgccct gaagggcgag atcaagcaga ggctgaagct
     1861 gaaggacggc ggccactacg acgctgaggt caagaccacc tacaaggcca agaagcccgt
     1921 gcagctgccc ggcgcctaca acgtcaacat caagttggac atcacctccc acaacgagga
     1981 ctacaccatc gtggaacagt acgaacgcgc cgagggccgc cactccaccg gcggcatgga
     2041 cgagctgtac aagtaataac ctcgtatagc atacattata cgaagtaata gatcttagag
     2101 ctttaaatct ctgtaggtag tttgtccaat tatgtcacac cacagaagta aggttccttc
     2161 acaaagagat cgcctgacac gatttcctgc acaggcttga gccatatact catacatcgc
     2221 atcttggcca cgttttccac gggtttcaaa attaatctca agttctacgc ttaacgcttt
     2281 cgcctgttcc cagttattaa tatattcaac gctagaactc ccctcagcga agggaaggct
     2341 gagcactaca cgcgaagcac catcaccgaa ccttttgata aactcttccg ttccgacttg
     2401 ctccatcaac ggttcagtga gacttaaacc taactctttc ttaatagttt cggcattatc
     2461 cacttttagt gcgagaacct tcgtcagtcc tggatacgtc actttgacca cgcctccagc
     2521 ttttccagag agcgggtttt cattatctac agagtatccc gcagcgtcgt atttattgtc
     2581 ggtactataa aaccctttcc aatcatcgtc ataatttcct tgtgtaccag attttggctt
     2641 ttgtatacct ttttgaatgg aatctacata accaggttta gtcccgtggt acgaagaaaa
     2701 gttttccatc acaaaagatt tagaagaatc aacaacatca tcaggatcca tggcgaggac
     2761 gtcgacataa cttcgtataa agtatcctat acgaggtaat ttgccttaac ccagaaatta
     2821 tcagtactat tctttagaat ggtgcaaaga attacttcgt ataatgtatg ctatacgagg
     2881 ttatcgcatg ctagatcaag cttatcgata atcaacctct ggattacaaa atttgtgaaa
     2941 gattgactgg tattcttaac tatgttgctc cttttacgct atgtggatac gctgctttaa
     3001 tgcctttgta tcatgctatt gcttcccgta tggctttcat tttctcctcc ttgtataaat
     3061 cctggttgct gtctctttat gaggagttgt ggcccgttgt caggcaacgt ggcgtggtgt
     3121 gcactgtgtt tgctgacgca acccccactg gttggggcat tgccaccacc tgtcagctcc
     3181 tttccgggac tttcgctttc cccctcccta ttgccacggc ggaactcatc gccgcctgcc
     3241 ttgcccgctg ctggacaggg gctcggctgt tgggcactga caattccgtg gtgttgtcgg
     3301 ggaaatcatc gtcctttcct tggctgctcg cctatgttgc cacctggatt ctgcgcggga
     3361 cgtccttctg ctacgtccct tcggccctca atccagcgga ccttccttcc cgcggcctgc
     3421 tgccggctct gcggcctctt ccgcgtcttc gccttcgccc tcagacgagt cggatctccc
     3481 tttgggccgc ctccccgcat cgataccgag cgctgctcga gagatctacg ggtggcatcc
     3541 ctgtgacccc tccccagtgc ctctcctggc cctggaagtt gccactccag tgcccaccag
     3601 ccttgtccta ataaaattaa gttgcatcat tttgtctgac taggtgtcct tctataatat
     3661 tatggggtgg aggggggtgg tatggagcaa ggggcaagtt gggaagacaa cctgtagggc
     3721 ctgcggggtc tattgggaac caagctggag tgcagtggca caatcttggc tcactgcaat
     3781 ctccgcctcc tgggttcaag cgattctcct gcctcagcct cccgagttgt tgggattcca
     3841 ggcatgcatg accaggctca gctaattttt gtttttttgg tagagacggg gtttcaccat
     3901 attggccagg ctggtctcca actcctaatc tcaggtgatc tacccacctt ggcctcccaa
     3961 attgctggga ttacaggcgt gaaccactgc tcccttccct gtccttctga ttttgtaggt
     4021 aaccacgtgc ggaccgagcg gccgcaggaa cccctagtga tggagttggc cactccctct
     4081 ctgcgcgctc gctcgctcac tgaggccggg cgaccaaagg tcgcccgacg cccgggcttt
     4141 gcccgggcgg cctcagtgag cgagcgagcg cgcagctgcc tgcaggggcg cctgatgcgg
     4201 tattttctcc ttacgcatct gtgcggtatt tcacaccgca tannnnnnnn nnnnnnnnnn
     4261 nnnnnnnnnn nnnnnnnnnn nnnnnnnnnn nnnnnnnnnn nnnnnnnnnn nnnnnnnnnn
     4321 nnnnnnnnnn nnnnnnntnn nnnnnnnnnn nnnnnnnnnn nnnnnnnnnn nnnnnnnnnn
     4381 nnnncnnnnn nnnnnnnnnn nnnnnnnnnn nnnnnnnnnn nnnnnnnnnn nnnnnnnnnn
     4441 nnnnnnnnnn nnnnnnnnnn nnnnnnnnnn nnnnnnnnnn nnnnnnnnnn nnnnnnnnnn
     4501 nnnnnnnnnn nnnnnnnnnn nnnnnncctt tgacgttgga gtccacgttc tttaatagtg
     4561 gactcttgtt ccaaactgga acaacactca actctatctc gggctattct tttgatttat
     4621 aagggatttt gccgatttcg gtctattggt taaaaaatga gctgatttaa caaaaattta
     4681 acgcgaattt taacaaaata ttaacgttta caattttatg gtgcactctc agtacaatct
     4741 gctctgatgc cgcatagtta agccagcccc gacacccgcc aacacccgct gacgcgccct
     4801 gacgggcttg tctgctcccg gcatccgctt acagacaagc tgtgaccgtc tccgggagct
     4861 gcatgtgtca gaggttttca ccgtcatcac cgaaacgcgc gagacgaaag ggcctcgtga
     4921 tacgcctatt tttataggtt aatgtcatga taataatggt ttcttagacg tcaggtggca
     4981 cttttcgggg aaatgtgcgc ggaaccccta tttgtttatt tttctaaata cattcaaata
     5041 tgtatccgct catgagacaa taaccctgat aaatgcttca ataatattga aaaaggaaga
     5101 gtatgagtat tcaacatttc cgtgtcgccc ttattccctt ttttgcggca ttttgccttc
     5161 ctgtttttgc tcacccagaa acgctggtga aagtaaaaga tgctgaagat cagttgggtg
     5221 cacgagtggg ttacatcgaa ctggatctca acagcggtaa gatccttgag agttttcgcc
     5281 ccgaagaacg ttttccaatg atgagcactt ttaaagttct gctatgtggc gcggtattat
     5341 cccgtattga cgccgggcaa gagcaactcg gtcgccgcat acactattct cagaatgact
     5401 tggttgagta ctcaccagtc acagaaaagc atcttacgga tggcatgaca gtaagagaat
     5461 tatgcagtgc tgccataacc atgagtgata acactgcggc caacttactt ctgacaacga
     5521 tcggaggacc gaaggagcta accgcttttt tgcacaacat gggggatcat gtaactcgcc
     5581 ttgatcgttg ggaaccggag ctgaatgaag ccataccaaa cgacgagcgt gacaccacga
     5641 tgcctgtagc aatggcaaca acgttgcgca aactattaac tggcgaacta cttactctag
     5701 cttcccggca acaattaata gactggatgg aggcggataa agttgcagga ccacttctgc
     5761 gctcggccct tccggctggc tggtttattg ctgataaatc tggagccggt gagcgtgggt
     5821 ctcgcggtat cattgcagca ctggggccag atggtaagcc ctcccgtatc gtagttatct
     5881 acacgacggg gagtcaggca actatggatg aacgaaatag acagatcgct gagataggtg
     5941 cctcactgat taagcattgg taactgtcag accaagttta ctcatatata ctttagattg
     6001 atttaaaact tcatttttaa tttaaaagga tctaggtgaa gatccttttt gataatctca
     6061 tgaccaaaat cccttaacgt gagttttcgt tccactgagc gtcagacccc gtagaaaaga
     6121 tcaaaggatc ttcttgagat cctttttttc tgcgcgtaat ctgctgcttg caaacaaaaa
     6181 aaccaccgct accagcggtg gtttgtttgc cggatcaaga gctaccaact ctttttccga
     6241 aggtaactgg cttcagcaga gcgcagatac caaatactgt tcttctagtg tagccgtagt
     6301 taggccacca cttcaagaac tctgtagcac cgcctacata cctcgctctg ctaatcctgt
     6361 taccagtggc tgctgccagt ggcgataagt cgtgtcttac cgggttggac tcaagacgat
     6421 agttaccgga taaggcgcag cggtcgggct gaacgggggg ttcgtgcaca cagcccagct
     6481 tggagcgaac gacctacacc gaactgagat acctacagcg tgagctatga gaaagcgcca
     6541 cgcttcccga agggagaaag gcggacaggt atccggtaag cggcagggtc ggaacaggag
     6601 agcgcacgag ggagcttcca gggggaaacg cctggtatct ttatagtcct gtcgggtttc
     6661 gccacctctg acttgagcgt cgatttttgt gatgctcgtc aggggggcgg agcctatgga
     6721 aaaacgccag caacgcggcc tttttacggt tcctggcctt ttgctggcct tttgctcaca
     6781 tgtcctgcag gcagctgcgc gctcgctcgc tcactgaggc cgcccgggcg tcgggcgacc
     6841 tttggtcgcc cggcctcagt gagcgagcga gcgcgcagag agggagtggc caactccatc
     6901 actaggggtt cctgcggccg ca
//
