>Addgene plasmid #58536 | pAAV-mCherry-flex-dtA | depositor full sequence | sequence record 90593 | mCherry 1489-2199 dtA(reverse) 2238-2894
CCTGCAGGCAGCTGCGCGCTCGCTCGCTCACTGAGGCCGCCCGGGCAAAGCCCGGGCGTCGGGCGACCTT
TGGTCGCCCGGCCTCAGTGAGCGAGCGAGCGCGCAGAGAGGGAGTGGCCAACTCCATCACTAGGGGTTCC
TGCGGCCGCACGCGTAAGCTTTGCAAAGATGGATAAAGTTTTAAACAGAGAGGAATCTTTGCAGCTAATG
GACCTTCTAGGTCTTGAAAGGAGTGGGAATTGGCTCCGGTGCCCGTCAGTGGGCAGAGCGCACATCGCCC
ACAGTCCCCGAGAAGTTGGGGGGAGGGGTCGGCAATTGAACCGGTGCCTAGAGAAGGTGGCGCGGGGTAA
ACTGGGAAAGTGATGTCGTGTACTGGCTCCGCCTTTTTCCCGAGGGTGGGGGAGAACCGTATATAAGTGC
AGTAGTCGCCGTGAACGTTCTTTTTCGCAACGGGTTTGCCGCCAGAACACAGGTAAGTGCCGTGTGTGGT
TCCCGCGGGCCTGGCCTCTTTACGGGTTATGGCCCTTGCGTGCCTTGAATTACTTCCACTGGCTGCAGTA
CGTGATTCTTGATCCCGAGCTTCGGGTTGGAAGTGGGTGGGAGAGTTCGAGGCCTTGCGCTTAAGGAGCC
CCTTCGCCTCGTGCTTGAGTTGAGGCCTGGCCTGGGCGCTGGGGCCGCCGCGTGCGAATCTGGTGGCACC
TTCGCGCCTGTCTCGCTGCTTTCGATAAGTCTCTAGCCATTTAAAATTTTTGATGACCTGCTGCGACGCT
TTTTTTCTGGCAAGATAGTCTTGTAAATGCGGGCCAAGATCTGCACACTGGTATTTCGGTTTTTGGGGCC
GCGGGCGGCGACGGGGCCCGTGCGTCCCAGCGCACATGTTCGGCGAGGCGGGGCCTGCGAGCGCGGCCAC
CGAGAATCGGACGGGGGTAGTCTCAAGCTGGCCGGCCTGCTCTGGTGCCTGGCCTCGCGCCGCCGTGTAT
CGCCCCGCCCTGGGCGGCAAGGCTGGCCCGGTCGGCACCAGTTGCGTGAGCGGAAAGATGGCCGCTTCCC
GGCCCTGCTGCAGGGAGCTCAAAATGGAGGACGCGGCGCTCGGGAGAGCGGGCGGGTGAGTCACCCACAC
AAAGGAAAAGGGCCTTTCCGTCCTCAGCCGTCGCTTCATGTGACTCCACGGAGTACCGGGCGCCGTCCAG
GCACCTCGATTAGTTCTCGAGCTTTTGGAGTACGTCGTCTTTAGGTTGGGGGGAGGGGTTTTATGCGATG
GAGTTTCCCCACACTGAGTGGGTGGAGACTGAAGTTAGGCCAGCTTGGCACTTGATGTAATTCTCCTTGG
AATTTGCCCTTTTTGAGTTTGGATCTTGGTTCATTCTCAAGCCTCAGACAGTGGTTCAAAGTTTTTTTCT
TCCATTTCAGGTGTCGTGAGGTACCGGATCCTCTAGAGTCAATTCATTACCTCGTATAGGATACTTTATA
CGAAGTTATGCCGCCACCATGGGTGGGGTGAGCAAGGGCGAGGAGGATAACATGGCCATCATCAAGGAGT
TCATGCGCTTCAAGGTGCACATGGAGGGCTCCGTGAACGGCCACGAGTTCGAGATCGAGGGCGAGGGCGA
GGGCCGCCCCTACGAGGGCACCCAGACCGCCAAGCTGAAGGTGACCAAGGGTGGCCCCCTGCCCTTCGCC
TGGGACATCCTGTCCCCTCAGTTCATGTACGGCTCCAAGGCCTACGTGAAGCACCCCGCCGACATCCCCG
ACTACTTGAAGCTGTCCTTCCCCGAGGGCTTCAAGTGGGAGCGCGTGATGAACTTCGAGGACGGCGGCGT
GGTGACCGTGACCCAGGACTCCTCCCTGCAGGACGGCGAGTTCATCTACAAGGTGAAGCTGCGCGGCACC
AACTTCCCCTCCGACGGCCCCGTAATGCAGAAGAAGACCATGGGCTGGGAGGCCTCCTCCGAGCGGATGT
ACCCCGAGGACGGCGCCCTGAAGGGCGAGATCAAGCAGAGGCTGAAGCTGAAGGACGGCGGCCACTACGA
CGCTGAGGTCAAGACCACCTACAAGGCCAAGAAGCCCGTGCAGCTGCCCGGCGCCTACAACGTCAACATC
AAGTTGGACATCACCTCCCACAACGAGGACTACACCATCGTGGAACAGTACGAACGCGCCGAGGGCCGCC
ACTCCACCGGCGGCATGGACGAGCTGTACAAGTAATAACCTCGTATAGCATACATTATACGAAGTAATAG
ATCTTAGAGCTTTAAATCTCTGTAGGTAGTTTGTCCAATTATGTCACACCACAGAAGTAAGGTTCCTTCA
CAAAGAGATCGCCTGACACGATTTCCTGCACAGGCTTGAGCCATATACTCATACATCGCATCTTGGCCAC
GTTTTCCACGGGTTTCAAAATTAATCTCAAGTTCTACGCTTAACGCTTTCGCCTGTTCCCAGTTATTAAT
ATATTCAACGCTAGAACTCCCCTCAGCGAAGGGAAGGCTGAGCACTACACGCGAAGCACCATCACCGAAC
CTTTTGATAAACTCTTCCGTTCCGACTTGCTCCATCAACGGTTCAGTGAGACTTAAACCTAACTCTTTCT
TAATAGTTTCGGCATTATCCACTTTTAGTGCGAGAACCTTCGTCAGTCCTGGATACGTCACTTTGACCAC
GCCTCCAGCTTTTCCAGAGAGCGGGTTTTCATTATCTACAGAGTATCCCGCAGCGTCGTATTTATTGTCG
GTACTATAAAACCCTTTCCAATCATCGTCATAATTTCCTTGTGTACCAGATTTTGGCTTTTGTATACCTT
TTTGAATGGAATCTACATAACCAGGTTTAGTCCCGTGGTACGAAGAAAAGTTTTCCATCACAAAAGATTT
AGAAGAATCAACAACATCATCAGGATCCATGGCGAGGACGTCGACATAACTTCGTATAAAGTATCCTATA
CGAGGTAATTTGCCTTAACCCAGAAATTATCAGTACTATTCTTTAGAATGGTGCAAAGAATTACTTCGTA
TAATGTATGCTATACGAGGTTATCGCATGCTAGATCAAGCTTATCGATAATCAACCTCTGGATTACAAAA
TTTGTGAAAGATTGACTGGTATTCTTAACTATGTTGCTCCTTTTACGCTATGTGGATACGCTGCTTTAAT
GCCTTTGTATCATGCTATTGCTTCCCGTATGGCTTTCATTTTCTCCTCCTTGTATAAATCCTGGTTGCTG
TCTCTTTATGAGGAGTTGTGGCCCGTTGTCAGGCAACGTGGCGTGGTGTGCACTGTGTTTGCTGACGCAA
CCCCCACTGGTTGGGGCATTGCCACCACCTGTCAGCTCCTTTCCGGGACTTTCGCTTTCCCCCTCCCTAT
TGCCACGGCGGAACTCATCGCCGCCTGCCTTGCCCGCTGCTGGACAGGGGCTCGGCTGTTGGGCACTGAC
AATTCCGTGGTGTTGTCGGGGAAATCATCGTCCTTTCCTTGGCTGCTCGCCTATGTTGCCACCTGGATTC
TGCGCGGGACGTCCTTCTGCTACGTCCCTTCGGCCCTCAATCCAGCGGACCTTCCTTCCCGCGGCCTGCT
GCCGGCTCTGCGGCCTCTTCCGCGTCTTCGCCTTCGCCCTCAGACGAGTCGGATCTCCCTTTGGGCCGCC
TCCCCGCATCGATACCGAGCGCTGCTCGAGAGATCTACGGGTGGCATCCCTGTGACCCCTCCCCAGTGCC
TCTCCTGGCCCTGGAAGTTGCCACTCCAGTGCCCACCAGCCTTGTCCTAATAAAATTAAGTTGCATCATT
TTGTCTGACTAGGTGTCCTTCTATAATATTATGGGGTGGAGGGGGGTGGTATGGAGCAAGGGGCAAGTTG
GGAAGACAACCTGTAGGGCCTGCGGGGTCTATTGGGAACCAAGCTGGAGTGCAGTGGCACAATCTTGGCT
CACTGCAATCTCCGCCTCCTGGGTTCAAGCGATTCTCCTGCCTCAGCCTCCCGAGTTGTTGGGATTCCAG
GCATGCATGACCAGGCTCAGCTAATTTTTGTTTTTTTGGTAGAGACGGGGTTTCACCATATTGGCCAGGC
TGGTCTCCAACTCCTAATCTCAGGTGATCTACCCACCTTGGCCTCCCAAATTGCTGGGATTACAGGCGTG
AACCACTGCTCCCTTCCCTGTCCTTCTGATTTTGTAGGTAACCACGTGCGGACCGAGCGGCCGCAGGAAC
CCCTAGTGATGGAGTTGGCCACTCCCTCTCTGCGCGCTCGCTCGCTCACTGAGGCCGGGCGACCAAAGGT
CGCCCGACGCCCGGGCTTTGCCCGGGCGGCCTCAGTGAGCGAGCGAGCGCGCAGCTGCCTGCAGGGGCGC
CTGATGCGGTATTTTCTCCTTACGCATCTGTGCGGTATTTCACACCGCATA
[142 nt withheld, positions 4392-4533]
C
[141 nt withheld, positions 4535-4675]
CCTTTGACGTTGGAGTCCACGTTCTTTAATAGTGGACTCTTGTTCCAAACTGGAACAACACTCAACCCTA
TCTCGGGCTATTCTTTTGATTTATAAGGGATTTTGCCGATTTCGGCCTATTGGTTAAAAAATGAGCTGAT
TTAACAAAAATTTAACGCGAATTTTAACAAAATATTAACGTTTACAATTTTATGGTGCACTCTCAGTACA
ATCTGCTCTGATGCCGCATAGTTAAGCCAGCCCCGACACCCGCCAACACCCGCTGACGCGCCCTGACGGG
CTTGTCTGCTCCCGGCATCCGCTTACAGACAAGCTGTGACCGTCTCCGGGAGCTGCATGTGTCAGAGGTT
TTCACCGTCATCACCGAAACGCGCGAGACGAAAGGGCCTCGTGATACGCCTATTTTTATAGGTTAATGTC
ATGATAATAATGGTTTCTTAGACGTCAGGTGGCACTTTTCGGGGAAATGTGCGCGGAACCCCTATTTGTT
TATTTTTCTAAATACATTCAAATATGTATCCGCTCATGAGACAATAACCCTGATAAATGCTTCAATAATA
TTGAAAAAGGAAGAGTATGAGTATTCAACATTTCCGTGTCGCCCTTATTCCCTTTTTTGCGGCATTTTGC
CTTCCTGTTTTTGCTCACCCAGAAACGCTGGTGAAAGTAAAAGATGCTGAAGATCAGTTGGGTGCACGAG
TGGGTTACATCGAACTGGATCTCAACAGCGGTAAGATCCTTGAGAGTTTTCGCCCCGAAGAACGTTTTCC
AATGATGAGCACTTTTAAAGTTCTGCTATGTGGCGCGGTATTATCCCGTATTGACGCCGGGCAAGAGCAA
CTCGGTCGCCGCATACACTATTCTCAGAATGACTTGGTTGAGTACTCACCAGTCACAGAAAAGCATCTTA
CGGATGGCATGACAGTAAGAGAATTATGCAGTGCTGCCATAACCATGAGTGATAACACTGCGGCCAACTT
ACTTCTGACAACGATCGGAGGACCGAAGGAGCTAACCGCTTTTTTGCACAACATGGGGGATCATGTAACT
CGCCTTGATCGTTGGGAACCGGAGCTGAATGAAGCCATACCAAACGACGAGCGTGACACCACGATGCCTG
TAGCAATGGCAACAACGTTGCGCAAACTATTAACTGGCGAACTACTTACTCTAGCTTCCCGGCAACAATT
AATAGACTGGATGGAGGCGGATAAAGTTGCAGGACCACTTCTGCGCTCGGCCCTTCCGGCTGGCTGGTTT
ATTGCTGATAAATCTGGAGCCGGTGAGCGTGGGTCTCGCGGTATCATTGCAGCACTGGGGCCAGATGGTA
AGCCCTCCCGTATCGTAGTTATCTACACGACGGGGAGTCAGGCAACTATGGATGAACGAAATAGACAGAT
CGCTGAGATAGGTGCCTCACTGATTAAGCATTGGTAACTGTCAGACCAAGTTTACTCATATATACTTTAG
ATTGATTTAAAACTTCATTTTTAATTTAAAAGGATCTAGGTGAAGATCCTTTTTGATAATCTCATGACCA
AAATCCCTTAACGTGAGTTTTCGTTCCACTGAGCGTCAGACCCCGTAGAAAAGATCAAAGGATCTTCTTG
AGATCCTTTTTTTCTGCGCGTAATCTGCTGCTTGCAAACAAAAAAACCACCGCTACCAGCGGTGGTTTGT
TTGCCGGATCAAGAGCTACCAACTCTTTTTCCGAAGGTAACTGGCTTCAGCAGAGCGCAGATACCAAATA
CTGTCCTTCTAGTGTAGCCGTAGTTAGGCCACCACTTCAAGAACTCTGTAGCACCGCCTACATACCTCGC
TCTGCTAATCCTGTTACCAGTGGCTGCTGCCAGTGGCGATAAGTCGTGTCTTACCGGGTTGGACTCAAGA
CGATAGTTACCGGATAAGGCGCAGCGGTCGGGCTGAACGGGGGGTTCGTGCACACAGCCCAGCTTGGAGC
GAACGACCTACACCGAACTGAGATACCTACAGCGTGAGCTATGAGAAAGCGCCACGCTTCCCGAAGGGAG
AAAGGCGGACAGGTATCCGGTAAGCGGCAGGGTCGGAACAGGAGAGCGCACGAGGGAGCTTCCAGGGGGA
AACGCCTGGTATCTTTATAGTCCTGTCGGGTTTCGCCACCTCTGACTTGAGCGTCGATTTTTGTGATGCT
CGTCAGGGGGGCGGAGCCTATGGAAAAACGCCAGCAACGCGGCCTTTTTACGGTTCCTGGCCTTTTGCTG
GCCTTTTGCTCACATGT
Features (pLannotate 1.2.2; 22 found; start..end, strand, type, name):
      1..141     -  repeat_region  AAV2 ITR: inverted terminal repeat of adeno-associated virus serotype 2 inverted
    169..235     +  CDS            small t antigen (fragment): SV40 (simian virus 40) small t antigen
    261..472     +  promoter       EF-1α core promoter: core promoter for human elongation factor EF-1α
    473..581     +  intron         EF-1α intron A (fragment): intron upstream of the start codon of human EF-1α
   1207..1410    +  intron         EF-1α intron A: truncated intron upstream of the start codon of human EF-1α
   1452..1479    +  protein_bind   lox2272 (fragment): Cre-mediated recombination occurs in the 8-bp core sequence (GGATACTT). lox2272 sites are compatible with each other, but incompatible with loxP or loxN sites (Lee and Saito, 1988). Cre recombinase
   1497..2204    +  CDS            mCherry: monomeric derivative of DsRed fluorescent protein (Shaner et al., 2004) mammalian codon-optimized
   2205..2235    +  protein_bind   loxP (fragment): Cre-mediated recombination occurs in the 8-bp core sequence (GCATACAT). Cre recombinase
   2243..2316    -  intron         large T intron (fragment): SV40 (simian virus 40) large T antigen intron
   2319..2891    -  CDS            DTA: diphtheria toxin fragment A; Corynebacterium diphtheriae tox
   2916..2943    -  protein_bind   lox2272 (fragment): Cre-mediated recombination occurs in the 8-bp core sequence (GGATACTT). lox2272 sites are compatible with each other, but incompatible with loxP or loxN sites (Lee and Saito, 1988). Cre recombinase
   3003..3033    -  protein_bind   loxP (fragment): Cre-mediated recombination occurs in the 8-bp core sequence (GCATACAT). Cre recombinase
   3059..3647    +  misc_feature   WPRE: woodchuck hepatitis virus posttranscriptional regulatory element
   3679..4155    +  polyA_signal   hGH poly(A) signal: human growth hormone polyadenylation signal
   4195..4335    +  repeat_region  AAV2 ITR: inverted terminal repeat of adeno-associated virus serotype 2 inverted
   4340..4391    -  misc_feature   bom (fragment): basis of mobility region from pBR322
   4410..4790    +  rep_origin     M13 ori (sequence partly withheld): M13 bacteriophage origin of replication; arrow indicates direction of (+) strand synthesis
   4866..4915    -  misc_feature   bom (fragment): basis of mobility region from pBR322
   5017..5052    -  CDS            rop (fragment): Rop protein, which maintains plasmids at low copy number; rop
   5147..5251    +  promoter       AmpR promoter: bla
   5252..6112    +  CDS            AmpR: β-lactamase; bla; confers resistance to ampicillin, carbenicillin, and related antibiotics
   6283..6871    +  rep_origin     ori: high-copy-number ColE1/pMB1/pBR322/pUC origin of replication
