[The description below was written by a language model from this plasmid's Addgene catalogue record, the feature table of its GenBank file and pLannotate feature annotations shown in this document.]
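Description:
pAAV-mCherry-flex-dtA is an adeno-associated virus transfer plasmid built on the Stratagene pAAV backbone, designed for Cre-dependent cell ablation in mammalian tissue. The expression cassette sits between two AAV2 inverted terminal repeats, which allow it to be packaged into recombinant AAV particles. The bacterial portion carries a ColE1/pUC-type origin, an f1/M13 phage origin and the beta-lactamase gene for ampicillin selection. The catalogue lists the plasmid as low copy even though the annotated origin is of the high-copy type. It also names a recombination-deficient strain for propagation, which is common for ITR-containing plasmids. The recorded sizes differ slightly between sources (about 6.8 kb in the catalogue, about 6.9 kb in the two sequence records), and feature coordinates are offset between the two annotations.

Transcription is driven by the human EF-1α promoter with its intron and is followed by a WPRE, which enhances transcript stability and expression, and a human growth hormone polyadenylation signal. Downstream of the promoter, a codon-optimized mCherry coding sequence with a Kozak context lies in the sense orientation, and the diphtheria toxin fragment A (dtA) coding sequence lies in the inverted orientation. One annotation detects lox2272 and loxP sites arranged as a flex switch: a lox2272 before mCherry, a loxP between mCherry and dtA, and oppositely oriented lox2272 and loxP sites after dtA. Without Cre, only mCherry is expressed, marking infected cells. In Cre-positive cells, recombination between the paired heterotypic sites should invert the segment and bring dtA into the sense orientation under EF-1α, killing the cell by blocking protein synthesis. By the stated purpose, the construct selectively ablates genetically defined Cre-expressing populations while labelling infected cells. The associated study concerns galanin neurons of the medial preoptic area.
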