Addgene plasmid #58536: pAAV-mCherry-flex-dtA
Purpose: Expresses diphtheria toxin A subunit in Cre positive cells, and mCherry in all the infected cells
Depositing lab: Naoshige Uchida. Depositing organization: Harvard University. Publication: Galanin neurons in the medial preoptic area govern parental behaviour. Wu Z, Autry AE, Bergan JF, Watabe-Uchida M, Dulac CG. Nature. 2014 May 15;509(7500):325-30. doi: 10.1038/nature13307. PubMed 24828191.
Backbone
  Vector backbone: pAAV
  Backbone manufacturer: Stratagene
  Backbone size w/o insert (bp): 5604
  Total vector size (bp): 6780
  Vector type: Mammalian Expression, AAV, Cre/Lox
Growth in bacteria
  Bacterial resistance: Ampicillin, 100 μg/mL
  Growth temperature: 37°C
  Growth strain: Stbl3
  Copy number: Low Copy
Gene/Insert
  Gene/Insert name: dtA (alt name: diphtheria toxin A)
  Insert size (bp): 657
  GenBank ID: X00703.1 AB610405.1
  Entrez Gene: DIP_RS18250 (a.k.a. DIP_RS18250, DIP1414)
  Promoter: EF1a
  Cloning method: Restriction Enzyme; 5′ cloning site SalI (not destroyed); 3′ cloning site BglII (not destroyed)
  Sequencing primers: 5′ agcaacatagttaagaatac; 3′ cgagcttttggagtacgtcg
Terms and licenses: Academic/Nonprofit Terms; Industry Terms: Not Available to Industry
How to cite: pAAV-mCherry-flex-dtA was a gift from Naoshige Uchida (Addgene plasmid # 58536 ; http://n2t.net/addgene:58536 ; RRID:Addgene_58536)
