>Addgene plasmid #58536 | pAAV-mCherry-flex-dtA | addgene partial sequence | sequence record 93206 | mCherry-F 5'-ccccgtaatgcagaagaaga-3'
GCCTCCTCCGAGCGGATGTACCCCGAGGACGGCGCCCTGAAGGGCGAGATCAAGCAGAGGCTGAAGCTGA
AGGACGGCGGCCACTACGACGCTGAGGTCAAGACCACCTACAAGGCCAAGAAGCCCGTGCAGCTGCCCGG
CGCCTACAACGTCAACATCAAGTTGGACATCACCTCCCACAACGAGGACTACACCATCGTGGAACAGTAC
GAACGCGCCGAGGGCCGCCACTCCACCGGCGGCATGGACGAGCTGTACAAGTAATAACCTCGTATAGCAT
ACATTATACGAAGTAATAGATCTTAGAGCTTTAAATCTCTGTAGGTAGTTTGTCCAATTATGTCACACCA
CAGAAGTAAGGTTCCTTCACAAAGAGATCGCCTGACACGATTTCCTGCACAGGCTTGAGCCATATACTCA
TACATCGCATCTTGGCCACGTTTTCCACGGGTTTCAAAATTAATCTCAAGTTCTACGCTTAACGCTTTCG
CCTGTTCCCAGTTATTAATATATTCAACGCTAGAACTCCCCTCAGCGAAGGGAAGGCTGAGCACTACACG
CGAAGCACCATCACCGAACCTTTTGATAAACTCTTCCGTTCCGACTTGCTCCATCAACGGTTCAGTGAGA
CTTAAACCTAACTCTTTCTTAATAGTTTCGGCATTATCCACTTTTAGTGCGAGAACCTTCGTCAGTCCTG
GATACGTCACTTTGACCACGCCTCCAGCTTTTCCAGAGAGCGGGTTTTCATTATCTACAGAGTATCCCGC
AGCGTCGTATTTATTGTCGGTACTAT
