>Addgene plasmid #58536 | pAAV-mCherry-flex-dtA | addgene partial sequence | sequence record 93230 | EF1a-F 5'-TCAAGCCTCAGACAGTGGTTC-3'
TTCCATTTCAGGTGTCGTGAGGTACCGGATCCTCTAGAGTCAATTCATTACCTCGTATAGGATACTTTAT
ACGAAGTTATGCCGCCACCATGGGTGGGGTGAGCAAGGGCGAGGAGGATAACATGGCCATCATCAAGGAG
TTCATGCGCTTCAAGGTGCACATGGAGGGCTCCGTGAACGGCCACGAGTTCGAGATCGAGGGCGAGGGCG
AGGGCCGCCCCTACGAGGGCACCCAGACCGCCAAGCTGAAGGTGACCAAGGGTGGCCCCCTGCCCTTCGC
CTGGGACATCCTGTCCCCTCAGTTCATGTACGGCTCCAAGGCCTACGTGAAGCACCCCGCCGACATCCCC
GACTACTTGAAGCTGTCCTTCCCCGAGGGCTTCAAGTGGGAGCGCGTGATGAACTTCGAGGACGGCGGCG
TGGTGACCGTGACCCAGGACTCCTCCCTGCAGGACGGCGAGTTCATCTACAAGGTGAAGCTGCGCGGCAC
CAACTTCCCCTCCGACGGCCCCGTAATGCAGAAGAAGACCATGGGCTGGGAGGCCTCCTCCGAGCGGATG
TACCCCGAGGACGGCGCCCTGAAGGGCGAGATCAAGCAGAGGCTGAAGCTGAAGGACGGCGGCCACTACG
ACGCTGAGGTCAAGACCACCTACAAGGCCAAGAAGCCCGTGCAGCTGCCCGGCGCCTACAACGTCAACAT
CAAGTTGGACATCACCTCCCACAACGAGGACTACACCATCGTGGAACAGTACGAACGCGCCGAGGGCCGC
CACTCCACCGGCGGCATGGACGAGCTGTACAAGTAATAACCTCGTATAGCATACATTATACGAAGTAATA
GATCTTAGAGCTTTAAATCTCTGTAGGTAGTTTGTCCAATTATGTCACACCACAGAAGTAAGGTTCCTTC
ACAAA
