>Addgene plasmid #58536 | pAAV-mCherry-flex-dtA | addgene partial sequence | sequence record 93237 | WPRE-R 5'-CATAGCGTAAAAGGAGCAACA-3'
GTCAATCTTTCACAAATTTTGTAATCCAGAGGTTGATTATCGATAAGCTTGATCTAGCATGCGATAACCT
CGTATAGCATACATTATACGAAGTAATTCTTTGCACCATTCTAAAGAATAGTACTGATAATTTCTGGGTT
AAGGCAAATTACCTCGTATAGGATACTTTATACGAAGTTATGTCGACGTCCTCGCCATGGATCCTGATGA
TGTTGTTGATTCTTCTAAATCTTTTGTGATGGAAAACTTTTCTTCGTACCACGGGACTAAACCTGGTTAT
GTAGATTCCATTCAAAAAGGTATACAAAAGCCAAAATCTGGTACACAAGGAAATTATGACGATGATTGGA
AAGGGTTTTATAGTACCGACAATAAATACGACGCTGCGGGATACTCTGTAGATAATGAAAACCCGCTCTC
TGGAAAAGCTGGAGGCGTGGTCAAAGTGACGTATCCAGGACTGACGAAGGTTCTCGCACTAAAAGTGGAT
AATGCCGAAACTATTAAGAAAGAGTTAGGTTTAAGTCTCACTGAACCGTTGATGGAGCAAGTCGGAACGG
AAGAGTTTATCAAAAGGTTCGGTGATGGTGCTTCGCGTGTAGTGCTCAGCCTTCCCTTCGCTGAGGGGAG
TTCTAGCGTTGAATATATTAATAACTGGGAACAGGCGAAAGCGTTAAGCGTAGAACTTGAGATTAATTTT
GAAACCCGTGGAAAACGTGGCCAAGATGCGATGTATGAGTATATGGCTCAAGCCTGTGCAGGAAATCGTG
TCAGGCGATCTCTTTGTGAAGGAACCTTACTTCTGTGGTGTGACATAATTGGACAAACTACCTACAGAGA
TTTAAAGCTCTAAGATCTATTACTTCGTATAATGTATGCTATACGAGGTTATTACTTGTACAGCTCGTCC
ATGCCGCCGGTGGAGTGGCGGCCCTCGGCGCGTTCGTACTGTTC
